>Addgene plasmid #170577 | p663-UBC-miniTurbo-V5-CAMKK2_IDG-K | addgene full sequence | sequence record 372360 | Addgene NGS Result
GGCGGGCTCAGGGGCGGGGCGGGCGCCCGAAGGTCCTCCGGAGGCCCGGCATTCTGCACGCTTCAAAAGC
GCACGTCTGCCGCGCTGTTCTCCTCTTCCTCATCTCCGGGCCTTTCGACCTGCAGCCCAAGCTTACCATG
ACCGAGTACAAGCCCACGGTGCGCCTCGCCACCCGCGACGACGTCCCCAGGGCCGTACGCACCCTCGCCG
CCGCGTTCGCCGACTACCCCGCCACGCGCCACACCGTCGATCCGGACCGCCACATCGAGCGGGTCACCGA
GCTGCAAGAACTCTTCCTCACGCGCGTCGGGCTCGACATCGGCAAGGTGTGGGTCGCGGACGACGGCGCC
GCGGTGGCGGTCTGGACCACGCCGGAGAGCGTCGAAGCGGGGGCGGTGTTCGCCGAGATCGGCCCGCGCA
TGGCCGAGTTGAGCGGTTCCCGGCTGGCCGCGCAGCAACAGATGGAAGGCCTCCTGGCGCCGCACCGGCC
CAAGGAGCCCGCGTGGTTCCTGGCCACCGTCGGCGTCTCGCCCGACCACCAGGGCAAGGGTCTGGGCAGC
GCCGTCGTGCTCCCCGGAGTGGAGGCGGCCGAGCGCGCCGGGGTGCCCGCCTTCCTGGAGACCTCCGCGC
CCCGCAACCTCCCCTTCTACGAGCGGCTCGGCTTCACCGTCACCGCCGACGTCGAGGTGCCCGAAGGACC
GCGCACCTGGTGCATGACCCGCAAGCCCGGTGCCTGACGCCCGCCCCACGACCCGCAGCGCCCGACCGAA
AGGAGCGCACGACCCCATGCATCTCGAGGGCCCGGTACCTTTAAGACCAATGACTTACAAGGCAGCTGTA
GATCTTAGCCACTTTTTAAAAGAAAAGGGGGGACTGGAAGGGCTAGCTCACTCCCAACGAAGACAAGATC
TGCTTTTTGCTTGTACTGGGTCTCTCTGGTTAGACCAGATCTGAGCCTGGGAGCTCTCTGGCTAACTAGG
GAACCCACTGCTTAAGCCTCAATAAAGCTTGCCTTGAGTGCTTCAAGTAGTGTGTGCCCGTCTGTTGTGT
GACTCTGGTAACTAGAGATCCCTCAGACCCTTTTAGTCAGTGTGGAAAATCTCTAGCAGTAGTAGTTCAT
GTCATCTTATTATTCAGTATTTATAACTTGCAAAGAAATGAATATCAGAGAGTGAGAGGAACTTGTTTAT
TGCAGCTTATAATGGTTACAAATAAAGCAATAGCATCACAAATTTCACAAATAAAGCATTTTTTTCACTG
CATTCTAGTTGTGGTTTGTCCAAACTCATCAATGTATCTTATCATGTCTGGCTCTAGCTATCCCGCCCCT
AACTCCGCCCATCCCGCCCCTAACTCCGCCCAGTTCCGCCCATTCTCCGCCCCATGGCTGACTAATTTTT
TTTATTTATGCAGAGGCCGAGGCCGCCTCGGCCTCTGAGCTATTCCAGAAGTAGTGAGGAGGCTTTTTTG
GAGGCCTAGGGACGTACCCAATTCGCCCTATAGTGAGTCGTATTACGCGCGCTCACTGGCCGTCGTTTTA
CAACGTCGTGACTGGGAAAACCCTGGCGTTACCCAACTTAATCGCCTTGCAGCACATCCCCCTTTCGCCA
GCTGGCGTAATAGCGAAGAGGCCCGCACCGATCGCCCTTCCCAACAGTTGCGCAGCCTGAATGGCGAATG
GG
[124 nt withheld, positions 1683-1806]
C
[91 nt withheld, positions 1808-1898]
A
[49 nt withheld, positions 1900-1948]
CCTTTGACGTTGGAGTCCACGTTCTTT
[37 nt withheld, positions 1976-2012]
ACCCTATCTCGGTCTATTCTTTTGATTTATAAGGGATTTTGCCGATTTCGGCCTATTGGTTAAAAAATGA
GCTGATTTAACAAAAATTTAACGCGAATTTTAACAAAATATTAACGCTTACAATTTAGGTGGCACTTTTC
GGGGAAATGTGCGCGGAACCCCTATTTGTTTATTTTTCTAAATACATTCAAATATGTATCCGCTCATGAG
ACAATAACCCTGATAAATGCTTCAATAATATTGAAAAAGGAAGAGTATGAGTATTCAACATTTCCGTGTC
GCCCTTATTCCCTTTTTTGCGGCATTTTGCCTTCCTGTTTTTGCTCACCCAGAAACGCTGGTGAAAGTAA
AAGATGCTGAAGATCAGTTGGGTGCACGAGTGGGTTACATCGAACTGGATCTCAACAGCGGTAAGATCCT
TGAGAGTTTTCGCCCCGAAGAACGTTTTCCAATGATGAGCACTTTTAAAGTTCTGCTATGTGGCGCGGTA
TTATCCCGTATTGACGCCGGGCAAGAGCAACTCGGTCGCCGCATACACTATTCTCAGAATGACTTGGTTG
AGTACTCACCAGTCACAGAAAAGCATCTTACGGATGGCATGACAGTAAGAGAATTATGCAGTGCTGCCAT
AACCATGAGTGATAACACTGCGGCCAACTTACTTCTGACAACGATCGGAGGACCGAAGGAGCTAACCGCT
TTTTTGCACAACATGGGGGATCATGTAACTCGCCTTGATCGTTGGGAACCGGAGCTGAATGAAGCCATAC
CAAACGACGAGCGTGACACCACGATGCCTGTAGCAATGGCAACAACGTTGCGCAAACTATTAACTGGCGA
ACTACTTACTCTAGCTTCCCGGCAACAATTAATAGACTGGATGGAGGCGGATAAAGTTGCAGGACCACTT
CTGCGCTCGGCCCTTCCGGCTGGCTGGTTTATTGCTGATAAATCTGGAGCCGGTGAGCGTGGGTCTCGCG
GTATCATTGCAGCACTGGGGCCAGATGGTAAGCCCTCCCGTATCGTAGTTATCTACACGACGGGGAGTCA
GGCAACTATGGATGAACGAAATAGACAGATCGCTGAGATAGGTGCCTCACTGATTAAGCATTGGTAACTG
TCAGACCAAGTTTACTCATATATACTTTAGATTGATTTAAAACTTCATTTTTAATTTAAAAGGATCTAGG
TGAAGATCCTTTTTGATAATCTCATGACCAAAATCCCTTAACGTGAGTTTTCGTTCCACTGAGCGTCAGA
CCCCGTAGAAAAGATCAAAGGATCTTCTTGAGATCCTTTTTTTCTGCGCGTAATCTGCTGCTTGCAAACA
AAAAAACCACCGCTACCAGCGGTGGTTTGTTTGCCGGATCAAGAGCTACCAACTCTTTTTCCGAAGGTAA
CTGGCTTCAGCAGAGCGCAGATACCAAATACTGTTCTTCTAGTGTAGCCGTAGTTAGGCCACCACTTCAA
GAACTCTGTAGCACCGCCTACATACCTCGCTCTGCTAATCCTGTTACCAGTGGCTGCTGCCAGTGGCGAT
AAGTCGTGTCTTACCGGGTTGGACTCAAGACGATAGTTACCGGATAAGGCGCAGCGGTCGGGCTGAACGG
GGGGTTCGTGCACACAGCCCAGCTTGGAGCGAACGACCTACACCGAACTGAGATACCTACAGCGTGAGCT
ATGAGAAAGCGCCACGCTTCCCGAAGGGAGAAAGGCGGACAGGTATCCGGTAAGCGGCAGGGTCGGAACA
GGAGAGCGCACGAGGGAGCTTCCAGGGGGAAACGCCTGGTATCTTTATAGTCCTGTCGGGTTTCGCCACC
TCTGACTTGAGCGTCGATTTTTGTGATGCTCGTCAGGGGGGCGGAGCCTATGGAAAAACGCCAGCAACGC
GGCCTTTTTACGGTTCCTGGCCTTTTGCTGGCCTTTTGCTCACATGTTCTTTCCTGCGTTATCCCCTGAT
TCTGTGGATAACCGTATTACCGCCTTTGAGTGAGCTGATACCGCTCGCCGCAGCCGAACGACCGAGCGCA
GCGAGTCAGTGAGCGAGGAAGCGGAAGAGCGCCCAATACGCAAACCGCCTCTCCCCGCGCGTTGGCCGAT
TCATTAATGCAGCTGGCACGACAGGTTTCCCGACTGGAAAGCGGGCAGTGAGCGCAACGCAATTAATGTG
AGTTAGCTCACTCATTAGGCACCCCAGGCTTTACACTTTATGCTTCCGGCTCGTATGTTGTGTGGAATTG
TGAGCGGATAACAATTTCACACAGGAAACAGCTATGACCATGATTACGCCAAGCGCGCAATTAACCCTCA
CTAAAGGGAACAAAAGCTGGAGCTGCAAGCTTAATGTAGTCTTATGCAATACTCTTGTAGTCTTGCAACA
TGGTAACGATGAGTTAGCAACATGCCTTACAAGGAGAGAAAAAGCACCGTGCATGCCGATTGGTGGAAGT
AAGGTGGTACGATCGTGCCTTATTAGGAAGGCAACAGACGGGTCTGACATGGATTGGACGAACCACTGAA
TTGCCGCATTGCAGAGATATTGTATTTAAGTGCCTAGCTCGATACATAAACGGGTCTCTCTGGTTAGACC
AGATCTGAGCCTGGGAGCTCTCTGGCTAACTAGGGAACCCACTGCTTAAGCCTCAATAAAGCTTGCCTTG
AGTGCTTCAAGTAGTGTGTGCCCGTCTGTTGTGTGACTCTGGTAACTAGAGATCCCTCAGACCCTTTTAG
TCAGTGTGGAAAATCTCTAGCAGTGGCGCCCGAACAGGGACTTGAAAGCGAAAGGGAAACCAGAGGAGCT
CTCTCGACGCAGGACTCGGCTTGCTGAAGCGCGCACGGCAAGAGGCGAGGGGCGGCGACTGGTGAGTACG
CCAAAAATTTTGACTAGCGGAGGCTAGAAGGAGAGAGATGGGTGCGAGAGCGTCAGTATTAAGCGGGGGA
GAATTAGATCGCGATGGGAAAAAATTCGGTTAAGGCCAGGGGGAAAGAAAAAATATAAATTAAAACATAT
AGTATGGGCAAGCAGGGAGCTAGAACGATTCGCAGTTAATCCTGGCCTGTTAGAAACATCAGAAGGCTGT
AGACAAATACTGGGACAGCTACAACCATCCCTTCAGACAGGATCAGAAGAACTTAGATCATTATATAATA
CAGTAGCAACCCTCTATTGTGTGCATCAAAGGATAGAGATAAAAGACACCAAGGAAGCTTTAGACAAGAT
AGAGGAAGAGCAAAACAAAAGTAAGACCACCGCACAGCAAGCGGCCGCTGATCTTCAGACCTGGAGGAGG
AGATATGAGGGACAATTGGAGAAGTGAATTATATAAATATAAAGTAGTAAAAATTGAACCATTAGGAGTA
GCACCCACCAAGGCAAAGAGAAGAGTGGTGCAGAGAGAAAAAAGAGCAGTGGGAATAGGAGCTTTGTTCC
TTGGGTTCTTGGGAGCAGCAGGAAGCACTATGGGCGCAGCGTCAATGACGCTGACGGTACAGGCCAGACA
ATTATTGTCTGGTATAGTGCAGCAGCAGAACAATTTGCTGAGGGCTATTGAGGCGCAACAGCATCTGTTG
CAACTCACAGTCTGGGGCATCAAGCAGCTCCAGGCAAGAATCCTGGCTGTGGAAAGATACCTAAAGGATC
AACAGCTCCTGGGGATTTGGGGTTGCTCTGGAAAACTCATTTGCACCACTGCTGTGCCTTGGAATGCTAG
TTGGAGTAATAAATCTCTGGAACAGATTTGGAATCACACGACCTGGATGGAGTGGGACAGAGAAATTAAC
AATTACACAAGCTTAATACACTCCTTAATTGAAGAATCGCAAAACCAGCAAGAAAAGAATGAACAAGAAT
TATTGGAATTAGATAAATGGGCAAGTTTGTGGAATTGGTTTAACATAACAAATTGGCTGTGGTATATAAA
ATTATTCATAATGATAGTAGGAGGCTTGGTAGGTTTAAGAATAGTTTTTGCTGTACTTTCTATAGTGAAT
AGAGTTAGGCAGGGATATTCACCATTATCGTTTCAGACCCACCTCCCAACCCCGAGGGGACCCGACAGGC
CCGAAGGAATAGAAGAAGAAGGTGGAGAGAGAGACAGAGACAGATCCATTCGATTAGTGAACGGATCTCG
ACGGTATCGGTTAACTTTTAAAAGAAAAGGGGGGATTGGGGGGTACAGTGCAGGGGAAAGAATAGTAGAC
ATAATAGCAACAGACATACAAACTAAAGAATTACAAAAACAAATTACAAAATTCAAAATTTTATCGTCCA
GTGTGGTGGAATTCTGCAGATATCACAACTTTGTATAGAAAAGTTGGCCTCCGCGCCGGGTTTTGGCGCC
TCCCGCGGGCGCCCCCCTCCTCACGGCGAGCGCTGCCACGTCAGACGAAGGGCGCAGCGAGCGTCCTGAT
CCTTCCGCCCGGACGCTCAGGACAGCGGCCCGCTGCTCATAAGACTCGGCCTTAGAACCCCAGTATCAGC
AGAAGGACATTTTAGGACGGGACTTGGGTGACTCTAGGGCACTGGTTTTCTTTCCAGAGAGCGGAACAGG
CGAGGAAAAGTAGTCCCTTCTCGGCGATTCTGCGGAGGGATCTCCGTGGGGCGGTGAACGCCGATGATTA
TATAAGGACGCGCCGGGTGTGGCACAGCTAGTTCCGTCGCAGCCGGGATTTGGGTCGCGGTTCTTGTTTG
TGGATCGCTGTGATCGTCACTTGGTGAGTAGCGGGCTGCTGGGCTGGCCGGGGCTTTCGTGGCCGCCGGG
CCGCTCGGTGGGACGGAAGCGTGTGGAGAGACCGCCAAGGGCTGTAGTCTGGGTCCGCGAGCAAGGTTGC
CCTGAACTGGGGGTTGGGGGGAGCGCAGCAAAATGGCGGCTGTTCCCGAGTCTTGAATGGAAGACGCTTG
TGAGGCGGGCTGTGAGGTCGTTGAAACAAGGTGGGGGGCATGGTGGGCGGCAAGAACCCAAGGTCTTGAG
GCCTTCGCTAATGCGGGAAAGCTCTTATTCGGGTGAGATGGGCTGGGGCACCATCTGGGGACCCTGACGT
GAAGTTTGTCACTGACTGGAGAACTCGGTTTGTCGTCTGTTGCGGGGGCGGCAGTTATGGCGGTGCCGTT
GGGCAGTGCACCCGTACCTTTGGGAGCGCGCGCCCTCGTCGTGTCGTGACGTCACCCGTTCTGTTGGCTT
ATAATGCAGGGTGGGGCCACCTGCCGGTAGGTGTGCGGTAGGCTTTTCTCCGTCGCAGGACGCAGGGTTC
GGGCCTAGGGTAGGCTCTCCTGAATCGACAGGCGCCGGACCTCTGGTGAGGGGAGGGATAAGTGAGGCGT
CAGTTTCTTTGGTCGGTTTTATGTACCTATCTTCTTAAGTAGCTGAAGCTCCGGTTTTGAACTATGCGCT
CGGGGTTGGCGAGTGTGTTTTGTGAAGTTTTTTAGGCACCTTTTGAAATGTAATCATTTGGGTCAATATG
TAATTTTCAGTGTTAGACTAGTAAATTGTCCGCTAAATTCTGGCCGTTTTTGGCTTTTTTGTTAGACGGC
CAACTTTTGTATACAAAGTGGGCCACCATGGGAATCCCGCTGCTGAACGCTAAACAGATTCTGGGACAGC
TGGACGGCGGGAGCGTGGCAGTCCTGCCTGTGGTCGACTCCACCAATCAGTACCTGCTGGATCGAATCGG
CGAGCTGAAGAGTGGGGATGCTTGCATTGCAGAATATCAGCAGGCAGGGAGAGGAAGCAGAGGGAGGAAA
TGGTTCTCTCCTTTTGGAGCTAACCTGTACCTGAGTATGTTTTGGCGCCTGAAGCGGGGACCAGCAGCAA
TCGGCCTGGGCCCGGTCATCGGAATTGTCATGGCAGAAGCGCTGCGAAAGCTGGGAGCAGACAAGGTGCG
AGTCAAATGGCCCAATGACCTGTATCTGCAGGATAGAAAGCTGGCAGGCATCCTGGTGGAGCTGGCCGGA
ATAACAGGCGATGCTGCACAGATCGTCATTGGCGCCGGGATTAACGTGGCTATGAGGCGCGTGGAGGAAA
GCGTGGTCAATCAGGGCTGGATCACACTGCAGGAAGCAGGGATTAACCTGGACAGGAATACTCTGGCCGC
TATGCTGATCCGAGAGCTGCGGGCAGCCCTGGAACTGTTCGAGCAGGAAGGCCTGGCTCCATATCTGTCA
CGGTGGGAGAAGCTGGATAACTTCATCAATAGACCCGTGAAGCTGATCATTGGGGACAAAGAGATTTTCG
GGATTAGCCGGGGGATTGATAAACAGGGAGCCCTGCTGCTGGAACAGGACGGAGTTATCAAACCCTGGAT
GGGCGGAGAAATCAGTCTGCGGTCTGCCGAAAAGGCTAGCGGCAAGCCCATCCCCAACCCCCTGCTGGGC
CTGGACAGCACCACAAGTTTGTACAAAAAAGCAGGCTCCACCATGTCATCATGTGTCTCTAGCCAGCCCA
GCAGCAACCGGGCCGCCCCCCAGGATGAGCTGGGGGGCAGGGGCAGCAGCAGCAGCGAAAGCCAGAAGCC
CTGTGAGGCCCTGCGGGGCCTCTCATCCTTGAGCATCCACCTGGGCATGGAGTCCTTCATTGTGGTCACC
GAGTGTGAGCCGGGCTGTGCTGTGGACCTCGGCTTGGCGCGGGACCGGCCCCTGGAGGCCGATGGCCAAG
AGGTCCCCCTTGACTCCTCCGGGTCCCAGGCCCGGCCCCACCTCTCCGGTCGCAAGCTGTCTCTGCAAGA
GCGGTCCCAGGGTGGGCTGGCAGCCGGTGGCAGCCTGGACATGAACGGACGCTGCATCTGCCCGTCCCTG
CCCTACTCACCCGTCAGCTCCCCGCAGTCCTCGCCTCGGCTGCCCCGGCGGCCGACAGTGGAGTCTCACC
ACGTCTCCATCACGGGTATGCAGGACTGTGTGCAGCTGAATCAGTATACCCTGAAGGATGAAATTGGAAA
GGGCTCCTATGGTGTCGTCAAGTTGGCCTACAATGAAAATGACAATACCTACTATGCAATGAAGGTGCTG
TCCAAAAAGAAGCTGATCCGGCAGGCCGGCTTTCCACGTCGCCCTCCACCCCGAGGCACCCGGCCAGCTC
CTGGAGGCTGCATCCAGCCCAGGGGCCCCATTGAGCAGGTGTACCAGGAAATTGCCATCCTCAAGAAGCT
GGACCACCCCAATGTGGTGAAGCTGGTGGAGGTCCTGGATGACCCCAATGAGGACCATCTGTACATGGTG
TTCGAACTGGTCAACCAAGGGCCCGTGATGGAAGTGCCCACCCTCAAACCACTCTCTGAAGACCAGGCCC
GTTTCTACTTCCAGGATCTGATCAAAGGCATCGAGTACTTACACTACCAGAAGATCATCCACCGTGACAT
CAAACCTTCCAACCTCCTGGTCGGAGAAGATGGGCACATCAAGATCGCTGACTTTGGTGTGAGCAATGAA
TTCAAGGGCAGTGACGCGCTCCTCTCCAACACCGTGGGCACGCCCGCCTTCATGGCACCCGAGTCGCTCT
CTGAGACCCGCAAGATCTTCTCTGGGAAGGCCTTGGATGTTTGGGCCATGGGTGTGACACTATACTGCTT
TGTCTTTGGCCAGTGCCCATTCATGGACGAGCGGATCATGTGTTTACACAGTAAGATCAAGAGTCAGGCC
CTGGAATTTCCAGACCAGCCCGACATAGCTGAGGACTTGAAGGACCTGATCACCCGTATGCTGGACAAGA
ACCCCGAGTCGAGGATCGTGGTGCCGGAAATCAAGCTGCACCCCTGGGTCACGAGGCATGGGGCGGAGCC
GTTGCCGTCGGAGGATGAGAACTGCACGCTGGTCGAAGTGACTGAAGAGGAGGTCGAGAACTCAGTCAAA
CACATTCCCAGCTTGGCAACCGTGATCCTGGTGAAGACCATGATACGTAAACGCTCCTTTGGGAACCCAT
TCGAGGGCAGCCGGCGGGAGGAACGCTCACTGTCAGCGCCTGGAAACTTGCTCACGAAGCAAGGCAGCGA
AGACAACCTCCAGGGCACCGACCCGCCCCCCGTGGGGGAGGAGGAAGTGCTCTTGTAGGACCCAGCTTTC
TTGTACAAAGTGGTGATATCCAGCACAGTGGCGGCCGCTCGACAATCAACCTCTGGATTACAAAATTTGT
GAAAGATTGACTGGTATTCTTAACTATGTTGCTCCTTTTACGCTATGTGGATACGCTGCTTTAATGCCTT
TGTATCATGCTATTGCTTCCCGTATGGCTTTCATTTTCTCCTCCTTGTATAAATCCTGGTTGCTGTCTCT
TTATGAGGAGTTGTGGCCCGTTGTCAGGCAACGTGGCGTGGTGTGCACTGTGTTTGCTGACGCAACCCCC
ACTGGTTGGGGCATTGCCACCACCTGTCAGCTCCTTTCCGGGACTTTCGCTTTCCCCCTCCCTATTGCCA
CGGCGGAACTCATCGCCGCCTGCCTTGCCCGCTGCTGGACAGGGGCTCGGCTGTTGGGCACTGACAATTC
CGTGGTGTTGTCGGGGAAGCTGACGTCCTTTCCATGGCTGCTCGCCTGTGTTGCCACCTGGATTCTGCGC
GGGACGTCCTTCTGCTACGTCCCTTCGGCCCTCAATCCAGCGGACCTTCCTTCCCGCGGCCTGCTGCCGG
CTCTGCGGCCTCTTCCGCGTCTTCGCCTTCGCCCTCAGACGAGTCGGATCTCCCTTTGGGCCGCCTCCCC
GCCTGGAATTCTACCGGGTAGGGGAGGCGCTTTTCCCAAGGCAGTCTGGAGCATGCGCTTTAGCAGCCCC
GCTGGGCACTTGGCGCTACACAAGTGGCCTCTGGCCTCGCACACATTCCACATCCACCGGTAGGCGCCAA
CCGGCTCCGTTCTTTGGTGGCCCCTTCGCGCCACCTTCTACTCCTCCCCTAGTCAGGAAGTTCCCCCCCG
CCCCGCAGCTCGCGTCGTGCAGGACGTGACAAATGGAAGTAGCACGTCTCACTAGTCTCGTGCAGATGGA
CAGCACCGCTGAGCAATGGAAGCGGGTAGGCCTTTGGGGCAGCGGCCAATAGCAGCTTTGCTCCTTCGCT
TTCTGGGCTCAGAGGCTGGGAAGGGGTGGGTCCGGG
Features (pLannotate 1.2.2; 33 found; start..end, strand, type, name):
    138..737     +  CDS            PuroR: puromycin N-acetyltransferase; pac from Streptomyces alboniger; confers resistance to puromycin
    805..942     +  CDS            nef (fragment): NEF_HV1LA - Experimental evidence at protein level: Swiss-Prot protein existence level 1. Extracellular Nef protein targets CD4(+) T-lymphocytes for apoptosis by interacting with CXCR4 surface receptors. From Human immunodeficiency virus type 1 group M subtype B (isolate Lai) (HIV-1).
    928..1108    +  LTR            5' LTR (truncated): truncated 5' long terminal repeat (LTR) from HIV-1
   1180..1301    +  polyA_signal   SV40 poly(A) signal: SV40 polyadenylation signal
   1341..1476    +  rep_origin     SV40 ori: SV40 origin of replication
   1497..1515    -  promoter       T7 promoter: promoter for bacteriophage T7 RNA polymerase
   1523..1678    +  CDS            lacZα (fragment): LacZα fragment of β-galactosidase; lacZ fragment
   1683..2111    +  rep_origin     f1 ori (sequence partly withheld): f1 bacteriophage origin of replication; arrow indicates direction of (+) strand synthesis
   2164..2268    +  promoter       AmpR promoter: bla
   2269..3129    +  CDS            AmpR: β-lactamase; bla; confers resistance to ampicillin, carbenicillin, and related antibiotics
   3300..3888    +  rep_origin     ori: high-copy-number ColE1/pMB1/pBR322/pUC origin of replication
   4071..4163    +  CDS            lacI (fragment): lac repressor; lacI; The lac repressor binds to the lac operator to inhibit transcription in E. coli. This inhibition can be relieved by adding lactose or isopropyl-β-D-thiogalactopyranoside (IPTG).
   4176..4197    +  protein_bind   CAP binding site: CAP binding activates transcription in the presence of cAMP. E. coli catabolite activator protein
   4212..4242    +  promoter       lac promoter: promoter for the E. coli lac operon
   4246..4268    +  protein_bind   lac operator (fragment): The lac repressor binds to the lac operator to inhibit transcription in E. coli. This inhibition can be relieved by adding lactose or isopropyl-β-D-thiogalactopyranoside (IPTG). lac repressor encoded by lacI
   4311..4329    +  promoter       T3 promoter: promoter for bacteriophage T3 RNA polymerase
   4357..4583    +  promoter       RSV promoter: Rous sarcoma virus enhancer/promoter
   4584..4764    +  LTR            5' LTR (truncated): truncated 5' long terminal repeat (LTR) from HIV-1
   4811..4936    +  misc_feature   HIV-1 Ψ: packaging signal of human immunodeficiency virus type 1
   4920..5283    +  CDS            HIV-1 gag (fragment): gag protein from human immunodeficiency virus 1; gag
   5429..5662    +  misc_feature   RRE: The Rev response element (RRE) of HIV-1 allows for Rev-dependent mRNA export from the nucleus to the cytoplasm.
   6039..6139    +  CDS            Rev (fragment): human immunodeficiency virus 1 (HIV-1) Rev protein; rev; enhances nuclear export of unspliced and incompletely spliced viral mRNAs
   6158..6274    +  misc_feature   cPPT/CTS: central polypurine tract and central termination sequence of HIV-1
   6308..6328    +  protein_bind   attB4: mutant version of attB; core recombination site for the Gateway® BP reaction BP Clonase™
   6328..7539    +  promoter       UbC promoter: human ubiquitin C promoter
   7543..7561    -  protein_bind   attB5 (fragment): mutant version of attB; core recombination site for the Gateway® BP reaction BP Clonase™
   7576..8346    +  CDS            miniTurbo: N-terminally truncated mutant of the E. coli biotin ligase BioID engineered for improved catalytic efficiency (Branon et al., 2018)
   8395..8419    +  protein_bind   attB1: mutant version of attB; recombination site for the Gateway® BP reaction BP Clonase™
   8425..9984    +  CDS            CAMKK2 (fragment): KKCC2_HUMAN - Also known as CAMKKB, KIAA0787. Experimental evidence at protein level: Swiss-Prot protein existence level 1. Calcium/calmodulin-dependent protein kinase belonging to a proposed calcium-triggered signaling cascade involved in a number of cellular processes. Isoform 1, isoform 2 and isoform 3 phosphorylate CAMK1 and CAMK4. Isoform 3 phosphorylates CAMK1D. Isoform 4, isoform 5 and isoform 6 lacking part of the calmodulin-binding domain are inactive. Efficiently phosphorylates 5'-AMP-activated protein kinase (AMPK) trimer, including that consisting of PRKAA1, PRKAB1 and PRKAG1. This
   9978..10055   +  CDS            Camkk2 (fragment): KKCC2_RAT - Experimental evidence at protein level: Swiss-Prot protein existence level 1. Calcium/calmodulin-dependent protein kinase belonging to a proposed calcium-triggered signaling cascade involved in a number of cellular processes. Phosphorylates CAMK1 and CAMK4. Phosphorylates CAMK1D (By similarity). Seems to be involved in hippocampal activation of CREB1 (By similarity). Efficiently phosphorylates 5'-AMP-activated protein kinase (AMPK) trimer, including that consisting of PRKAA1, PRKAB1 and PRKAG1. This phosphorylation is stimulated in response to Ca(2+) signals. May play a role in neu
  10052..10076   -  protein_bind   attB2: mutant version of attB; recombination site for the Gateway® BP reaction BP Clonase™
  10106..10694   +  misc_feature   WPRE: woodchuck hepatitis virus posttranscriptional regulatory element
  10708..117     +  promoter       PGK promoter (across the origin): mouse phosphoglycerate kinase 1 promoter
