[The description below was written by a language model from this plasmid's Addgene catalogue record and pLannotate feature annotations shown in this document.]
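Description:
p663-UBC-miniTurbo-V5-CAMKK2_IDG-K is a lentiviral mammalian expression clone built in the pDest663 Gateway destination backbone. It carries human CAMKK2, a calcium/calmodulin-dependent protein kinase kinase, fused at its N-terminus to miniTurbo-V5. The sequenced plasmid is about 11.1 kb. It is propagated in E. coli under ampicillin selection (AmpR) and has a ColE1/pUC-type origin, although the catalogue entry lists it as low copy. An f1 ori, an SV40 ori and leftover lac, T3 and T7 cloning-vector elements are also annotated. The viral portion follows a third-generation layout. An RSV promoter replaces the U3 of the 5' LTR to drive genomic RNA synthesis in packaging cells. It is followed by the HIV-1 Ψ packaging signal with a partial gag, the RRE for Rev-dependent export, the cPPT/CTS, and a truncated downstream LTR with an SV40 poly(A) signal.

The payload was assembled by multisite Gateway recombination, and the attB4, attB5, attB1 and attB2 scars mark the module junctions. The human ubiquitin C promoter drives miniTurbo, an engineered, truncated E. coli biotin ligase with fast labelling kinetics. This is joined across the attB1 site to the CAMKK2 coding sequence, with a WPRE downstream to enhance transcript expression. The V5 epitope is listed in the catalogue but not called separately in the feature table; it presumably lies in the unannotated gap between miniTurbo and attB1. The short terminal match to rat Camkk2 probably reflects annotation by homology rather than a chimeric insert. A mouse PGK promoter drives puromycin N-acetyltransferase for selection of transduced cells.

The construct was produced within a programme on understudied kinases. It is intended for stable expression of the fusion protein so that nearby proteins are biotinylated and identified by mass spectrometry, giving protein-proximity networks for CAMKK2.
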