Addgene plasmid #170577: p663-UBC-miniTurbo-V5-CAMKK2_IDG-K
Purpose: Gateway destination clone of CAMKK2 (human) tagged with N-terminal miniTurbo-V5 for generating protein-proximity networks using proximity-dependent biotinylation proteomics
Depositing lab: Ben Major. Depositing organization: Washington University in Saint Louis.
Backbone
  Vector backbone: pDest663
  Backbone manufacturer: PEL
  Backbone size w/o insert (bp): 9019
  Vector type: Mammalian Expression, Lentiviral ; Gateway Destination
  Selectable markers: Puromycin
Growth in bacteria
  Bacterial resistance: Ampicillin, 100 μg/mL
  Growth temperature: 30°C
  Growth strain: DH10B
  Copy number: Low Copy
Gene/Insert
  Gene/Insert name: miniTurbo-V5-CAMKK2 (alt name: miniTurbo-V5)
  Species: H. sapiens (human)
  Entrez Gene: CAMKK2 (a.k.a. CAMKK, CAMKKB)
  Promoter: Ubiquitin
  Tag / fusion protein: miniTurbo-V5 (N terminal on insert)
  Cloning method: Gateway Cloning
  Sequencing primers: 5′ TGAAGCTCCGGTTTTGAACT; 3′ AATAGACCCGTGAAGCTGATC
Terms and licenses: Academic/Nonprofit Terms; Industry Terms: Not Available to Industry
Depositor comments: These plasmids were generated as part of the Illuminating the Druggable Genome (IDG) program sponsored by the NIH Common Fund. The goal of this program is to identify, gather, and distribute information and resources for proteins that currently are not well-studied yet belong to commonly drug-targeted protein families: protein kinases, non-olfactory G-protein coupled receptors (GPCRs), and ion channels. The IDG program is designed to develop fundamental research tools for understudied proteins, elucidate their function, and disseminate the IDG-related resources and data to the greater scientific community. These lentiviral gateway destination plasmids were generated, as part of the Kinase-Data and Resource Generating Center (DRGC), using the single fragment or multisite gateway cloning technology. They were used for generating proteomics-based protein-interaction and protein-proximity networks that can be accessed through the kinase-DRGC website https://darkkinome.org/. Each plasmid has either an N- or C-terminal fusion protein (Flag/ V5/V5-miniTurbo/V5-TurboID/miniTurbo-V5/TurboID-V5) tagged understudied kinase driven under either a CMV or Ubiquitin (UBC) promoter. All inserts in the pENTR plasmids used to generate the deposited destination plasmids were end-sequenced and insert size validated prior to multi-site gateway cloning. The combined insert size of the single fragment or three fragment destination plasmids were confirmed by restriction digestion (BsrGI, and EcoRV for pDest667; BsrGI, EcoRV, and BstZ17I for pDest663; and BsrGI for pHAGE) and all plasmids were partially sequenced to ensure in-frame ORFs and fusion tags.
How to cite: p663-UBC-miniTurbo-V5-CAMKK2_IDG-K was a gift from Ben Major (Addgene plasmid # 170577 ; http://n2t.net/addgene:170577 ; RRID:Addgene_170577)
